Addgene plasmid #116090: CMV-TO-ZNS4AteHCVP
Purpose: Expresses an engineered HCV protease
Depositing lab: Michael Elowitz. Depositing organization: California Institute of Technology. Publication: Programmable protein circuits in living cells. Gao XJ, Chong LS, Kim MS, Elowitz MB. Science. 2018 Sep 21;361(6408):1252-1258. doi: 10.1126/science.aat5062. PubMed 30237357.
Backbone
  Vector backbone: CMV-TO-FlpIn
  Vector type: Mammalian Expression
Growth in bacteria
  Bacterial resistance: Ampicillin, 100 μg/mL
  Growth temperature: 37°C
  Growth strain: DH5alpha
  Copy number: High Copy
Gene/Insert
  Gene/Insert name: ZNS4AteHCVP
  Species: Synthetic
  Cloning method: Gibson Cloning
Terms and licenses: Academic/Nonprofit Terms; Industry Terms: Not Available to Industry
How to cite: CMV-TO-ZNS4AteHCVP was a gift from Michael Elowitz (Addgene plasmid # 116090 ; http://n2t.net/addgene:116090 ; RRID:Addgene_116090)
