[The description below was written by a language model from this plasmid's Addgene catalogue record and pLannotate feature annotations shown in this document.]
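Description:
CMV-TO-ZNS4AteHCVP is a 5,976-nt mammalian expression plasmid built on the CMV-TO-FlpIn backbone and carrying a synthetic insert that encodes an engineered hepatitis C virus (HCV) protease. It is propagated in E. coli through a high-copy ColE1/pUC-type origin with ampicillin selection (AmpR under its own bla promoter). Residual backbone elements include a partial f1 ori and lac promoter/operator remnants.

The expression cassette begins with the CMV immediate-early enhancer and promoter. Immediately downstream are two short matches annotated as tet operator-containing promoter fragments. This fits the "TO" in the name: a CMV promoter bearing tet operators, which can be repressed by Tet repressor and induced with tetracycline or doxycycline in cells that express TetR, and is otherwise constitutive. The only annotated part of the coding region is a roughly 580-bp segment matching the HCV genotype 1a polyprotein, presumably the protease domain. The generic polyprotein annotation text mentions the viral polymerase, but that does not reflect the insert's stated function. About 300 bp between the promoter and this match is unannotated. The insert name hints at additional fused elements such as an NS4A cofactor segment, but the record does not define them. A bGH polyadenylation signal spanning the sequence origin terminates the transcript.

The backbone also carries an FRT site directly upstream of a hygromycin resistance coding sequence that has no complete promoter of its own, followed by an SV40 poly(A) signal. This is the Flp-In arrangement: Flp-mediated recombination into a genomic FRT landing pad places HygR behind a resident promoter, allowing selection of single-copy, site-specific stable integrants. The plasmid can therefore be used for either transient transfection or isogenic stable line generation. It was deposited as a component of synthetic, protease-based protein circuits in living mammalian cells.
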