Features (pLannotate 1.2.2; 22 found; start..end, strand, type, name):
     33..56      +  polyA_signal   bGH poly(A) signal (fragment): bovine growth hormone polyadenylation signal
     60..81      +  promoter       SV40 promoter (fragment): SV40 enhancer and early promoter
    102..335     +  rep_origin     f1 ori (fragment) (sequence partly withheld): f1 bacteriophage origin of replication; arrow indicates direction of (+) strand synthesis
    340..387     +  protein_bind   FRT: FLP-mediated recombination occurs in the 8-bp core sequence TCTAGAAA (Turan and Bode, 2011). FLP recombinase from the Saccharomyces cerevisiae 2μ plasmid
    395..1417    +  CDS            HygR: aminoglycoside phosphotransferase from E. coli; aph(4)-Ia; confers resistance to hygromycin
   1427..1552    +  CDS            ble (fragment): BLE_KLEPN - Experimental evidence at protein level: Swiss-Prot protein existence level 1. Binding protein with a strong affinity to the bleomycin family of antibiotics. Binds to CL990; an antimitotic-antibiotic compound. From Klebsiella pneumoniae.
   1547..1668    +  polyA_signal   SV40 poly(A) signal: SV40 polyadenylation signal
   1741..1757    -  protein_bind   lac operator: The lac repressor binds to the lac operator to inhibit transcription in E. coli. This inhibition can be relieved by adding lactose or isopropyl-β-D-thiogalactopyranoside (IPTG). lac repressor encoded by lacI
   1765..1795    -  promoter       lac promoter: promoter for the E. coli lac operon
   1810..1831    -  protein_bind   CAP binding site: CAP binding activates transcription in the presence of cAMP. E. coli catabolite activator protein
   1844..1936    -  CDS            lacI (fragment): lac repressor; lacI; The lac repressor binds to the lac operator to inhibit transcription in E. coli. This inhibition can be relieved by adding lactose or isopropyl-β-D-thiogalactopyranoside (IPTG).
   2119..2707    -  rep_origin     ori: high-copy-number ColE1/pMB1/pBR322/pUC origin of replication
   2878..3738    -  CDS            AmpR: β-lactamase; bla; confers resistance to ampicillin, carbenicillin, and related antibiotics
   3739..3843    -  promoter       AmpR promoter: bla
   3902..3954    -  misc_feature   bom (fragment): basis of mobility region from pBR322
   4104..4483    +  enhancer       CMV enhancer: human cytomegalovirus immediate early enhancer
   4484..4687    +  promoter       CMV promoter: human cytomegalovirus (CMV) immediate early promoter
   4689..4708    +  promoter       PLtetO-1 promoter (fragment): modified phage lambda PL promoter with tet operator sites (Lutz and Bujard, 1997)
   4710..4729    +  promoter       PLtetO-1 promoter (fragment): modified phage lambda PL promoter with tet operator sites (Lutz and Bujard, 1997)
   4737..4770    +  promoter       TRE3GV promoter (fragment): 3rd-generation Tet-responsive promoter that can be activated by binding of Tet-On® 3G, optimized for retroviral and lentiviral vectors
   5079..5657    +  CDS            POLG_HCV1 (fragment): Experimental evidence at protein level: Swiss-Prot protein existence level 1. [RNA-directed RNA polymerase]: RNA-dependent RNA polymerase that performs primer-template recognition and RNA synthesis during viral replication. From Hepatitis C virus genotype 1a (isolate 1) (HCV).
   5769..17      +  polyA_signal   bGH poly(A) signal (across the origin): bovine growth hormone polyadenylation signal
>Addgene plasmid #116090 | CMV-TO-ZNS4AteHCVP | addgene full sequence | sequence record 225510 | Addgene NGS Result
TGCGGTGGGCTCTATGGAGATCTATCGATGTTCTGGGGATGCGGTGGGCTCTATGGCTTCTGAGGCGGAA
AGAACCAGCTGGGGCTCTAGGGGGTATCCCC
[124 nt withheld, positions 102-225]
C
[91 nt withheld, positions 227-317]
AGGGTGATGGTTCACGTACCTAGAAGTTCCTATTCCGAAGTTCCTATTCTCTAGAAAGTATAGGAACTTC
CTTGGCCAAAAAGCCTGAACTCACCGCGACGTCTGTCGAGAAGTTTCTGATCGAAAAGTTCGACAGCGTC
TCCGACCTGATGCAGCTCTCGGAGGGCGAAGAATCTCGTGCTTTCAGCTTCGATGTAGGAGGGCGTGGAT
ATGTCCTGCGGGTAAATAGCTGCGCCGATGGTTTCTACAAAGATCGTTATGTTTATCGGCACTTTGCATC
GGCCGCGCTCCCGATTCCGGAAGTGCTTGACATTGGGGAATTCAGCGAGAGCCTGACCTATTGCATCTCC
CGCCGTGCACAGGGTGTCACGTTGCAAGACCTGCCTGAAACCGAACTGCCCGCTGTTCTGCAGCCGGTCG
CGGAGGCCATGGATGCGATCGCTGCGGCCGATCTTAGCCAGACGAGCGGGTTCGGCCCATTCGGACCGCA
AGGAATCGGTCAATACACTACATGGCGTGATTTCATATGCGCGATTGCTGATCCCCATGTGTATCACTGG
CAAACTGTGATGGACGACACCGTCAGTGCGTCCGTCGCGCAGGCTCTCGATGAGCTGATGCTTTGGGCCG
AGGACTGCCCCGAAGTCCGGCACCTCGTGCACGCGGATTTCGGCTCCAACAATGTCCTGACGGACAATGG
CCGCATAACAGCGGTCATTGACTGGAGCGAGGCGATGTTCGGGGATTCCCAATACGAGGTCGCCAACATC
TTCTTCTGGAGGCCGTGGTTGGCTTGTATGGAGCAGCAGACGCGCTACTTCGAGCGGAGGCATCCGGAGC
TTGCAGGATCGCCGCGGCTCCGGGCGTATATGCTCCGCATTGGTCTTGACCAACTCTATCAGAGCTTGGT
TGACGGCAATTTCGATGATGCAGCTTGGGCGCAGGGTCGATGCGACGCAATCGTCCGATCCGGAGCCGGG
ACTGTCGGGCGTACACAAATCGCCCGCAGAAGCGCGGCCGTCTGGACCGATGGCTGTGTAGAAGTACTCG
CCGATAGTGGAAACCGACGCCCCAGCACTCGTCCGAGGGCAAAGGAATAGCACGTACTACGAGATTTCGA
TTCCACCGCCGCCTTCTATGAAAGGTTGGGCTTCGGAATCGTTTTCCGGGACGCCGGCTGGATGATCCTC
CAGCGCGGGGATCTCATGCTGGAGTTCTTCGCCCACCCCAACTTGTTTATTGCAGCTTATAATGGTTACA
AATAAAGCAATAGCATCACAAATTTCACAAATAAAGCATTTTTTTCACTGCATTCTAGTTGTGGTTTGTC
CAAACTCATCAATGTATCTTATCATGTCTGTATACCGTCGACCTCTAGCTAGAGCTTGGCGTAATCATGG
TCATAGCTGTTTCCTGTGTGAAATTGTTATCCGCTCACAATTCCACACAACATACGAGCCGGAAGCATAA
AGTGTAAAGCCTGGGGTGCCTAATGAGTGAGCTAACTCACATTAATTGCGTTGCGCTCACTGCCCGCTTT
CCAGTCGGGAAACCTGTCGTGCCAGCTGCATTAATGAATCGGCCAACGCGCGGGGAGAGGCGGTTTGCGT
ATTGGGCGCTCTTCCGCTTCCTCGCTCACTGACTCGCTGCGCTCGGTCGTTCGGCTGCGGCGAGCGGTAT
CAGCTCACTCAAAGGCGGTAATACGGTTATCCACAGAATCAGGGGATAACGCAGGAAAGAACATGTGAGC
AAAAGGCCAGCAAAAGGCCAGGAACCGTAAAAAGGCCGCGTTGCTGGCGTTTTTCCATAGGCTCCGCCCC
CCTGACGAGCATCACAAAAATCGACGCTCAAGTCAGAGGTGGCGAAACCCGACAGGACTATAAAGATACC
AGGCGTTTCCCCCTGGAAGCTCCCTCGTGCGCTCTCCTGTTCCGACCCTGCCGCTTACCGGATACCTGTC
CGCCTTTCTCCCTTCGGGAAGCGTGGCGCTTTCTCATAGCTCACGCTGTAGGTATCTCAGTTCGGTGTAG
GTCGTTCGCTCCAAGCTGGGCTGTGTGCACGAACCCCCCGTTCAGCCCGACCGCTGCGCCTTATCCGGTA
ACTATCGTCTTGAGTCCAACCCGGTAAGACACGACTTATCGCCACTGGCAGCAGCCACTGGTAACAGGAT
TAGCAGAGCGAGGTATGTAGGCGGTGCTACAGAGTTCTTGAAGTGGTGGCCTAACTACGGCTACACTAGA
AGAACAGTATTTGGTATCTGCGCTCTGCTGAAGCCAGTTACCTTCGGAAAAAGAGTTGGTAGCTCTTGAT
CCGGCAAACAAACCACCGCTGGTAGCGGTGGTTTTTTTGTTTGCAAGCAGCAGATTACGCGCAGAAAAAA
AGGATCTCAAGAAGATCCTTTGATCTTTTCTACGGGGTCTGACGCTCAGTGGAACGAAAACTCACGTTAA
GGGATTTTGGTCATGAGATTATCAAAAAGGATCTTCACCTAGATCCTTTTAAATTAAAAATGAAGTTTTA
AATCAATCTAAAGTATATATGAGTAAACTTGGTCTGACAGTTACCAATGCTTAATCAGTGAGGCACCTAT
CTCAGCGATCTGTCTATTTCGTTCATCCATAGTTGCCTGACTCCCCGTCGTGTAGATAACTACGATACGG
GAGGGCTTACCATCTGGCCCCAGTGCTGCAATGATACCGCGAGACCCACGCTCACCGGCTCCAGATTTAT
CAGCAATAAACCAGCCAGCCGGAAGGGCCGAGCGCAGAAGTGGTCCTGCAACTTTATCCGCCTCCATCCA
GTCTATTAATTGTTGCCGGGAAGCTAGAGTAAGTAGTTCGCCAGTTAATAGTTTGCGCAACGTTGTTGCC
ATTGCTACAGGCATCGTGGTGTCACGCTCGTCGTTTGGTATGGCTTCATTCAGCTCCGGTTCCCAACGAT
CAAGGCGAGTTACATGATCCCCCATGTTGTGCAAAAAAGCGGTTAGCTCCTTCGGTCCTCCGATCGTTGT
CAGAAGTAAGTTGGCCGCAGTGTTATCACTCATGGTTATGGCAGCACTGCATAATTCTCTTACTGTCATG
CCATCCGTAAGATGCTTTTCTGTGACTGGTGAGTACTCAACCAAGTCATTCTGAGAATAGTGTATGCGGC
GACCGAGTTGCTCTTGCCCGGCGTCAATACGGGATAATACCGCGCCACATAGCAGAACTTTAAAAGTGCT
CATCATTGGAAAACGTTCTTCGGGGCGAAAACTCTCAAGGATCTTACCGCTGTTGAGATCCAGTTCGATG
TAACCCACTCGTGCACCCAACTGATCTTCAGCATCTTTTACTTTCACCAGCGTTTCTGGGTGAGCAAAAA
CAGGAAGGCAAAATGCCGCAAAAAAGGGAATAAGGGCGACACGGAAATGTTGAATACTCATACTCTTCCT
TTTTCAATATTATTGAAGCATTTATCAGGGTTATTGTCTCATGAGCGGATACATATTTGAATGTATTTAG
AAAAATAAACAAATAGGGGTTCCGCGCACATTTCCCCGAAAAGTGCCACCTGACGTCGACGGATCGGGAG
ATCTCCCGATCCCCTATGGTGCACTCTCAGTACAATCTGCTCTGATGCCGCATAGTTAAGCCAGTATCTG
CTCCCTGCTTGTGTGTTGGAGGTCGCTGAGTAGTGCGCGAGCAAAATTTAAGCTACAACAAGGCAAGGCT
TGACCGACAATTGCATGAAGAATCTGCTTAGGGTTAGGCGTTTTGCGCTGCTTCGTACGGGCCAGATATA
CGCGTTGACATTGATTATTGACTAGTTATTAATAGTAATCAATTACGGGGTCATTAGTTCATAGCCCATA
TATGGAGTTCCGCGTTACATAACTTACGGTAAATGGCCCGCCTGGCTGACCGCCCAACGACCCCCGCCCA
TTGACGTCAATAATGACGTATGTTCCCATAGTAACGCCAATAGGGACTTTCCATTGACGTCAATGGGTGG
AGTATTTACGGTAAACTGCCCACTTGGCAGTACATCAAGTGTATCATATGCCAAGTACGCCCCCTATTGA
CGTCAATGACGGTAAATGGCCCGCCTGGCATTATGCCCAGTACATGACCTTATGGGACTTTCCTACTTGG
CAGTACATCTACGTATTAGTCATCGCTATTACCATGGTGATGCGGTTTTGGCAGTACATCAATGGGCGTG
GATAGCGGTTTGACTCACGGGGATTTCCAAGTCTCCACCCCATTGACGTCAATGGGAGTTTGTTTTGGCA
CCAAAATCAACGGGACTTTCCAAAATGTCGTAACAACTCCGCCCCATTGACGCAAATGGGCGGTAGGCGT
GTACGGTGGGAGGTCTATATAAGCAGAGCTCTCCCTATCAGTGATAGAGATCTCCCTATCAGTGATAGAG
ATCGTCGACGAGCTCGTTTAGTGAACCGTCAGATCGCCTGGAGACGCCATCCACGCTGTTTTGACCTCCA
TAGAAGACACCGGGACCGATCCAGCCTCCGGACTCTAGCGTTTAAACTTAAGCTTCGCCACCATGGGATC
CGAGCAACTCGAAAAGAAGCTGCAAGCGTTGGAGAAGAAGCTCGCACAACTTGAATGGAAAAATCAGGCA
CTGGAAAAGAAACTGGCTCAAGGTGGCTCAGGGAGCGGCTCTGTGGTGCTTGTAGGGCGATTGCTGCTCT
CTGGTTCTGGGTCCAGCGCGGAGAACTTGTACTTCCAGAGTGGAGGCGGTGGAAGCGGTGGTGGGGGAGG
CGCCCCAATAACGGCCTACGCCCAACAGACACGCGGTCTGCTGGGGTGCATTATTACCTCACTTACGGGC
AGAGACAAAAACCAGGCTGAGGGAGAAGTTCAGATTGTTTCAACGGCGGCTCAGACCTTTCTTGCCACCT
GTATAAACGGAGTATGCTGGACAGTCTACCATGGTGCAGGGACCCGCACAATAGCGAGTCCCAAAGGGCC
CGTCATACAGATGTATACTAACGTCGATAAGGACCTCGTGGGTTGGCCCGCTCCTCAAGGCACGCGATCC
CTCACACCTTGTGCGTGCGGCAGTTCAGACCTCTATCTGGTGACTCGCCATGCCGACGTAATCCCTGTTC
GCCGGAGGGGTGATAGTAGAGGGAGCTTGCTCAGTCCTAGGCCGATTTCCTATCTCAAGGGCTCAAGCGG
CGGCCCATTGCTCTGCCCGGCCGGCCACGCGGTAGGAATTTTCCGGGCCGCAGTTTGCACACGCGGCGTC
GCAAAAGCAGTAGACTTTATACCAGTAGAGAACCTTGAAACAACGATGAGGTCCCCTGTATTTACAGATA
ACAGTTCCCCTCCGGCTGTCAGCTAGCTCGAGGAGGGCCCGAACAAAAACTCATCTCAGAAGAGGATCTG
AATAGCGCCGTCGACCATCATCATAATCATCATTGAGTTTAAACCCGCTGATCAGCCTCGACTGTGCCTT
CTAGTTGCCAGCCATCTGTTGTTTGCCCCTCCCCCGTGCCTTCCTTGACCCTGGAAGGTGCCACTCCCAC
TGTCCTTTCCTAATAAAATGAGGAAATTGCATCGCATTGTCTGAGTAGGTGTCATTCTATTCTGGGGGGT
GGGGTGGGGCAGGACAGCAAGGGGGAGGATTGGGAAGACAATAGCAGGCATGCTGGGGA
